>Addgene plasmid #19492 | pcDNA5/FRT/TO GFP DNAJA2 | depositor full sequence | sequence record 9128 | Author sequence
AGCTTGCCACCATGGTGAGCAAGGGCGAGGAGCTGTTCACCGGGGTGGTGCCCATCCTGGTCGAGCTGGA
CGGCGACGTAAACGGCCACAAGTTCAGCGTGTCCGGCGAGGGCGAGGGCGATGCCACCTACGGCAAGCTG
ACCCTGAAGTTCATCTGCACCACCGGCAAGCTGCCCGTGCCCTGGCCCACCCTCGTGACCACCCTGACCT
ACGGCGTGCAGTGCTTCAGCCGCTACCCCGACCACATGAAGCAGCACGACTTCTTCAAGTCCGCCATGCC
CGAAGGCTACGTCCAGGAGCGCACCATCTTCTTCAAGGACGACGGCAACTACAAGACCCGCGCCGAGGTG
AAGTTCGAGGGCGACACCCTGGTGAACCGCATCGAGCTGAAGGGCATCGACTTCAAGGAGGACGGCAACA
TCCTGGGGCACAAGCTGGAGTACAACTACAACAGCCACAACGTCTATATCATGGCCGACAAGCAGAAGAA
CGGCATCAAGGTGAACTTCAAGATCCGCCACAACATCGAGGACGGCAGCGTGCAGCTCGCCGACCACTAC
CAGCAGAACACCCCCATCGGCGACGGCCCCGTGCTGCTGCCCGACAACCACTACCTGAGCACCCAGTCCG
CCCTGAGCAAAGACCCCAACGAGAAGCGCGATCACATGGTCCTGCTGGAGTTCGTGACCGCCGCCGGGAT
CACTCTCGGCATGGACGAGCTGTACAAGGGATCCACCATGGCTAACGTGGCTGACACGAAGCTGTACGAC
ATCCTGGGCGTCCCGCCCGGCGCCAGCGAGAACGAGCTGAAGAAGGCATACAGAAAGTTAGCCAAGGAAT
ATCATCCTGATAAGAATCCAAATGCAGGAGACAAATTTAAAGAAATAAGTTTTGCATATGAAGTACTATC
AAATCCTGAGAAGCGTGAGTTATATGACAGATACGGAGAGCAAGGTCTTCGGGAAGGCAGCGGCGGAGGT
GGTGGCATGGATGATATTTTCTCTCACATTTTTGGTGGGGGATTGTTCGGCTTCATGGGCAATCAGAGTA
GAAGTCGAAATGGCAGAAGAAGAGGAGAGGACATGATGCATCCACTCAAAGTATCTTTAGAAGATCTGTA
TAATGGCAAGACAACCAAACTACAACTTAGCAAGAATGTGCTCTGTAGTGCATGCAGTGGCCAAGGCGGA
AAGTCTGGAGCTGTCCAAAAGTGTAGTGCTTGTCGAGGTCGAGGTGTGCGCATCATGATCAGACAGCTGG
CTCCAGGGATGGTACAACAGATGCAGTCTGTGTGCTCTGATTGTAATGGAGAAGGAGAGGTAATTAATGA
AAAAGACCGCTGTAAAAAATGTGAAGGGAAGAAGGTGATTAAAGAAGTCAAGATTCTTGAAGTCCACGTA
GACAAAGGCATGAAACATGGACAGAGAATTACATTCACTGGGGAAGCAGACCAGGCCCCAGGAGTGGAAC
CCGGAGACATTGTTCTTTTGCTACAGGAGAAAGAACATGAGGTATTTCAGAGAGATGGGAATGATTTGCA
CATGACATATAAAATAGGACTTGTTGAAGCTCTATGTGGATTTCAGTTCACATTTAAGCACCTTGATGGA
CGTCAGATTGTGGTGAAATACCCCCCTGGCAAAGTAATTGAACCAGGGTGTGTTCGTGTAGTTCGAGGTG
AAGGGATGCCGCAGTATCGTAATCCCTTTGAAAAAGGTGATCTTTACATAAAGTTTGATGTGCAGTTTCC
TGAAAACAACTGGATCAACCCAGACAAGCTTTCTGAACTAGAAGATCTTCTGCCATCTAGACCGGAAGTT
CCTAACATAATTGGAGAAACAGAGGAGGTAGAGCTTCAGGAATTTGATAGCACTCGAGGCTCAGGAGGTG
GTCAGAGGCGTGAAGCCTATAATGATAGCTCTGATGAAGAAAGCAGCAGCCATCATGGACCTGGAGTGCA
GTGTGCCCATCAGTAAGCGGCCGCTCGAGTCTAGAGGGCCCGTTTAAACCCGCTGATCAGCCTCGACTGT
GCCTTCTAGTTGCCAGCCATCTGTTGTTTGCCCCTCCCCCGTGCCTTCCTTGACCCTGGAAGGTGCCACT
CCCACTGTCCTTTCCTAATAAAATGAGGAAATTGCATCGCATTGTCTGAGTAGGTGTCATTCTATTCTGG
GGGGTGGGGTGGGGCAGGACAGCAAGGGGGAGGATTGGGAAGACAATAGCAGGCATGCTGGGGATGCGGT
GGGCTCTATGGCTTCTGAGGCGGAAAGAACCAGCTGGGGCTCTAGGGGGTATCCCC
[124 nt withheld, positions 2297-2420]
C
[91 nt withheld, positions 2422-2512]
AGGGTGATGGTTCACGTACCTAGAAGTTCCTATTCCGAAGTTCCTATTCTCTAGAAAGTATAGGAACTTC
CTTGGCCAAAAAGCCTGAACTCACCGCGACGTCTGTCGAGAAGTTTCTGATCGAAAAGTTCGACAGCGTC
TCCGACCTGATGCAGCTCTCGGAGGGCGAAGAATCTCGTGCTTTCAGCTTCGATGTAGGAGGGCGTGGAT
ATGTCCTGCGGGTAAATAGCTGCGCCGATGGTTTCTACAAAGATCGTTATGTTTATCGGCACTTTGCATC
GGCCGCGCTCCCGATTCCGGAAGTGCTTGACATTGGGGAATTCAGCGAGAGCCTGACCTATTGCATCTCC
CGCCGTGCACAGGGTGTCACGTTGCAAGACCTGCCTGAAACCGAACTGCCCGCTGTTCTGCAGCCGGTCG
CGGAGGCCATGGATGCGATCGCTGCGGCCGATCTTAGCCAGACGAGCGGGTTCGGCCCATTCGGACCGCA
AGGAATCGGTCAATACACTACATGGCGTGATTTCATATGCGCGATTGCTGATCCCCATGTGTATCACTGG
CAAACTGTGATGGACGACACCGTCAGTGCGTCCGTCGCGCAGGCTCTCGATGAGCTGATGCTTTGGGCCG
AGGACTGCCCCGAAGTCCGGCACCTCGTGCACGCGGATTTCGGCTCCAACAATGTCCTGACGGACAATGG
CCGCATAACAGCGGTCATTGACTGGAGCGAGGCGATGTTCGGGGATTCCCAATACGAGGTCGCCAACATC
TTCTTCTGGAGGCCGTGGTTGGCTTGTATGGAGCAGCAGACGCGCTACTTCGAGCGGAGGCATCCGGAGC
TTGCAGGATCGCCGCGGCTCCGGGCGTATATGCTCCGCATTGGTCTTGACCAACTCTATCAGAGCTTGGT
TGACGGCAATTTCGATGATGCAGCTTGGGCGCAGGGTCGATGCGACGCAATCGTCCGATCCGGAGCCGGG
ACTGTCGGGCGTACACAAATCGCCCGCAGAAGCGCGGCCGTCTGGACCGATGGCTGTGTAGAAGTACTCG
CCGATAGTGGAAACCGACGCCCCAGCACTCGTCCGAGGGCAAAGGAATAGCACGTACTACGAGATTTCGA
TTCCACCGCCGCCTTCTATGAAAGGTTGGGCTTCGGAATCGTTTTCCGGGACGCCGGCTGGATGATCCTC
CAGCGCGGGGATCTCATGCTGGAGTTCTTCGCCCACCCCAACTTGTTTATTGCAGCTTATAATGGTTACA
AATAAAGCAATAGCATCACAAATTTCACAAATAAAGCATTTTTTTCACTGCATTCTAGTTGTGGTTTGTC
CAAACTCATCAATGTATCTTATCATGTCTGTATACCGTCGACCTCTAGCTAGAGCTTGGCGTAATCATGG
TCATAGCTGTTTCCTGTGTGAAATTGTTATCCGCTCACAATTCCACACAACATACGAGCCGGAAGCATAA
AGTGTAAAGCCTGGGGTGCCTAATGAGTGAGCTAACTCACATTAATTGCGTTGCGCTCACTGCCCGCTTT
CCAGTCGGGAAACCTGTCGTGCCAGCTGCATTAATGAATCGGCCAACGCGCGGGGAGAGGCGGTTTGCGT
ATTGGGCGCTCTTCCGCTTCCTCGCTCACTGACTCGCTGCGCTCGGTCGTTCGGCTGCGGCGAGCGGTAT
CAGCTCACTCAAAGGCGGTAATACGGTTATCCACAGAATCAGGGGATAACGCAGGAAAGAACATGTGAGC
AAAAGGCCAGCAAAAGGCCAGGAACCGTAAAAAGGCCGCGTTGCTGGCGTTTTTCCATAGGCTCCGCCCC
CCTGACGAGCATCACAAAAATCGACGCTCAAGTCAGAGGTGGCGAAACCCGACAGGACTATAAAGATACC
AGGCGTTTCCCCCTGGAAGCTCCCTCGTGCGCTCTCCTGTTCCGACCCTGCCGCTTACCGGATACCTGTC
CGCCTTTCTCCCTTCGGGAAGCGTGGCGCTTTCTCATAGCTCACGCTGTAGGTATCTCAGTTCGGTGTAG
GTCGTTCGCTCCAAGCTGGGCTGTGTGCACGAACCCCCCGTTCAGCCCGACCGCTGCGCCTTATCCGGTA
ACTATCGTCTTGAGTCCAACCCGGTAAGACACGACTTATCGCCACTGGCAGCAGCCACTGGTAACAGGAT
TAGCAGAGCGAGGTATGTAGGCGGTGCTACAGAGTTCTTGAAGTGGTGGCCTAACTACGGCTACACTAGA
AGAACAGTATTTGGTATCTGCGCTCTGCTGAAGCCAGTTACCTTCGGAAAAAGAGTTGGTAGCTCTTGAT
CCGGCAAACAAACCACCGCTGGTAGCGGTGGTTTTTTTGTTTGCAAGCAGCAGATTACGCGCAGAAAAAA
AGGATCTCAAGAAGATCCTTTGATCTTTTCTACGGGGTCTGACGCTCAGTGGAACGAAAACTCACGTTAA
GGGATTTTGGTCATGAGATTATCAAAAAGGATCTTCACCTAGATCCTTTTAAATTAAAAATGAAGTTTTA
AATCAATCTAAAGTATATATGAGTAAACTTGGTCTGACAGTTACCAATGCTTAATCAGTGAGGCACCTAT
CTCAGCGATCTGTCTATTTCGTTCATCCATAGTTGCCTGACTCCCCGTCGTGTAGATAACTACGATACGG
GAGGGCTTACCATCTGGCCCCAGTGCTGCAATGATACCGCGAGACCCACGCTCACCGGCTCCAGATTTAT
CAGCAATAAACCAGCCAGCCGGAAGGGCCGAGCGCAGAAGTGGTCCTGCAACTTTATCCGCCTCCATCCA
GTCTATTAATTGTTGCCGGGAAGCTAGAGTAAGTAGTTCGCCAGTTAATAGTTTGCGCAACGTTGTTGCC
ATTGCTACAGGCATCGTGGTGTCACGCTCGTCGTTTGGTATGGCTTCATTCAGCTCCGGTTCCCAACGAT
CAAGGCGAGTTACATGATCCCCCATGTTGTGCAAAAAAGCGGTTAGCTCCTTCGGTCCTCCGATCGTTGT
CAGAAGTAAGTTGGCCGCAGTGTTATCACTCATGGTTATGGCAGCACTGCATAATTCTCTTACTGTCATG
CCATCCGTAAGATGCTTTTCTGTGACTGGTGAGTACTCAACCAAGTCATTCTGAGAATAGTGTATGCGGC
GACCGAGTTGCTCTTGCCCGGCGTCAATACGGGATAATACCGCGCCACATAGCAGAACTTTAAAAGTGCT
CATCATTGGAAAACGTTCTTCGGGGCGAAAACTCTCAAGGATCTTACCGCTGTTGAGATCCAGTTCGATG
TAACCCACTCGTGCACCCAACTGATCTTCAGCATCTTTTACTTTCACCAGCGTTTCTGGGTGAGCAAAAA
CAGGAAGGCAAAATGCCGCAAAAAAGGGAATAAGGGCGACACGGAAATGTTGAATACTCATACTCTTCCT
TTTTCAATATTATTGAAGCATTTATCAGGGTTATTGTCTCATGAGCGGATACATATTTGAATGTATTTAG
AAAAATAAACAAATAGGGGTTCCGCGCACATTTCCCCGAAAAGTGCCACCTGACGTCGACGGATCGGGAG
ATCTCCCGATCCCCTATGGTGCACTCTCAGTACAATCTGCTCTGATGCCGCATAGTTAAGCCAGTATCTG
CTCCCTGCTTGTGTGTTGGAGGTCGCTGAGTAGTGCGCGAGCAAAATTTAAGCTACAACAAGGCAAGGCT
TGACCGACAATTGCATGAAGAATCTGCTTAGGGTTAGGCGTTTTGCGCTGCTTCGCGATGTACGGGCCAG
ATATACGCGTTGACATTGATTATTGACTAGTTATTAATAGTAATCAATTACGGGGTCATTAGTTCATAGC
CCATATATGGAGTTCCGCGTTACATAACTTACGGTAAATGGCCCGCCTGGCTGACCGCCCAACGACCCCC
GCCCATTGACGTCAATAATGACGTATGTTCCCATAGTAACGCCAATAGGGACTTTCCATTGACGTCAATG
GGTGGAGTATTTACGGTAAACTGCCCACTTGGCAGTACATCAAGTGTATCATATGCCAAGTACGCCCCCT
ATTGACGTCAATGACGGTAAATGGCCCGCCTGGCATTATGCCCAGTACATGACCTTATGGGACTTTCCTA
CTTGGCAGTACATCTACGTATTAGTCATCGCTATTACCATGGTGATGCGGTTTTGGCAGTACATCAATGG
GCGTGGATAGCGGTTTGACTCACGGGGATTTCCAAGTCTCCACCCCATTGACGTCAATGGGAGTTTGTTT
TGGCACCAAAATCAACGGGACTTTCCAAAATGTCGTAACAACTCCGCCCCATTGACGCAAATGGGCGGTA
GGCGTGTACGGTGGGAGGTCTATATAAGCAGAGCTCTCCCTATCAGTGATAGAGATCTCCCTATCAGTGA
TAGAGATCGTCGACGAGCTCGTTTAGTGAACCGTCAGATCGCCTGGAGACGCCATCCACGCTGTTTTGAC
CTCCATAGAAGACACCGGGACCGATCCAGCCTCCGGACTCTAGCGTTTAAACTTA
Features (pLannotate 1.2.2; 22 found; start..end, strand, type, name):
     12..728     +  CDS            EGFP: EGFP is a basic (constitutively fluorescent) green fluorescent protein published in 1996, derived from Aequorea victoria. It is reported to be a rapidly-maturing weak dimer with moderate acid sensitivity.
    738..1973    +  CDS            DNAJA2: DNJA2_HUMAN - Also known as CPR3, HIRIP4. Experimental evidence at protein level: Swiss-Prot protein existence level 1. Co-chaperone of Hsc70. Stimulates ATP hydrolysis and the folding of unfolded proteins mediated by HSPA1A/B (in vitro) (PubMed:24318877). From Homo sapiens (Human).
   2027..2251    +  polyA_signal   bGH poly(A) signal: bovine growth hormone polyadenylation signal
   2255..2276    +  promoter       SV40 promoter (fragment): SV40 enhancer and early promoter
   2297..2530    +  rep_origin     f1 ori (fragment) (sequence partly withheld): f1 bacteriophage origin of replication; arrow indicates direction of (+) strand synthesis
   2535..2582    +  protein_bind   FRT: FLP-mediated recombination occurs in the 8-bp core sequence TCTAGAAA (Turan and Bode, 2011). FLP recombinase from the Saccharomyces cerevisiae 2μ plasmid
   2590..3612    +  CDS            HygR: aminoglycoside phosphotransferase from E. coli; aph(4)-Ia; confers resistance to hygromycin
   3622..3747    +  CDS            ble (fragment): BLE_KLEPN - Experimental evidence at protein level: Swiss-Prot protein existence level 1. Binding protein with a strong affinity to the bleomycin family of antibiotics. Binds to CL990; an antimitotic-antibiotic compound. From Klebsiella pneumoniae.
   3742..3863    +  polyA_signal   SV40 poly(A) signal: SV40 polyadenylation signal
   3936..3952    -  protein_bind   lac operator: The lac repressor binds to the lac operator to inhibit transcription in E. coli. This inhibition can be relieved by adding lactose or isopropyl-β-D-thiogalactopyranoside (IPTG). lac repressor encoded by lacI
   3960..3990    -  promoter       lac promoter: promoter for the E. coli lac operon
   4005..4026    -  protein_bind   CAP binding site: CAP binding activates transcription in the presence of cAMP. E. coli catabolite activator protein
   4039..4131    -  CDS            lacI (fragment): lac repressor; lacI; The lac repressor binds to the lac operator to inhibit transcription in E. coli. This inhibition can be relieved by adding lactose or isopropyl-β-D-thiogalactopyranoside (IPTG).
   4314..4902    -  rep_origin     ori: high-copy-number ColE1/pMB1/pBR322/pUC origin of replication
   5073..5933    -  CDS            AmpR: β-lactamase; bla; confers resistance to ampicillin, carbenicillin, and related antibiotics
   5934..6038    -  promoter       AmpR promoter: bla
   6097..6149    -  misc_feature   bom (fragment): basis of mobility region from pBR322
   6304..6683    +  enhancer       CMV enhancer: human cytomegalovirus immediate early enhancer
   6684..6887    +  promoter       CMV promoter: human cytomegalovirus (CMV) immediate early promoter
   6889..6908    +  promoter       PLtetO-1 promoter (fragment): modified phage lambda PL promoter with tet operator sites (Lutz and Bujard, 1997)
   6910..6929    +  promoter       PLtetO-1 promoter (fragment): modified phage lambda PL promoter with tet operator sites (Lutz and Bujard, 1997)
   6937..6970    +  promoter       TRE3GV promoter (fragment): 3rd-generation Tet-responsive promoter that can be activated by binding of Tet-On® 3G, optimized for retroviral and lentiviral vectors
