[The description below was written by a language model from this plasmid's Addgene catalogue record and pLannotate feature annotations shown in this document.]
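Description:
pcDNA5/FRT/TO GFP DNAJA2 is a mammalian expression plasmid built on the Invitrogen pcDNA5/FRT/TO backbone. It encodes human DNAJA2, an HSP40-family co-chaperone of Hsc70/HSP70, fused at its N-terminus to EGFP. In the circular 7,047 nt sequence, the CMV enhancer and immediate-early promoter lie just upstream of the fusion. They are followed by short matches that the annotation software labels as PLtetO-1 and TRE3GV fragments. These most likely correspond to the two tet operator sites that define the "TO" design. With such operators, transcription is repressed in cells expressing the Tet repressor and induced by tetracycline or doxycycline; in cells lacking the repressor the promoter behaves constitutively. The EGFP and DNAJA2 reading frames sit in tandem, cloned between BamHI and NotI sites, and are terminated by the bovine growth hormone polyadenylation signal.

Downstream lies an FRT site directly preceding a hygromycin resistance gene with an SV40 poly(A) signal. No complete promoter is annotated in front of this gene, only small SV40 promoter and f1 ori fragments. This fits the Flp-In arrangement, in which FLP-mediated recombination into a genomic FRT site in a suitable host line supplies the elements needed for hygromycin resistance, yielding isogenic single-copy stable lines. In bacteria the plasmid is maintained through a high-copy ColE1/pUC-type origin and ampicillin resistance.

The construct belongs to a library of human HSPH/HSPA/DNAJ chaperone expression clones. It suits transient or stable, inducible expression of fluorescently tagged DNAJA2 for localisation and chaperone function studies. The depositor cautions that inserts were amplified from pooled reference RNA from ten cell lines, so polymorphisms may be present, and that clones were verified only for the presence of the correct gene.
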