Addgene plasmid #19492: pcDNA5/FRT/TO GFP DNAJA2
Depositing lab: Harm Kampinga. Depositing organization: University Medical Center Groningen. Publication: Computational analysis of the human HSPH/HSPA/DNAJ family and cloning of a human HSPH/HSPA/DNAJ expression library. Hageman J, Kampinga HH. Cell Stress Chaperones. 2009 Jan;14(1):1-21. doi: 10.1007/s12192-008-0060-2. Epub 2008 Aug 7. PubMed 18686016.
Backbone
  Vector backbone: pcDNA5/FRT/TO
  Backbone manufacturer: Invitrogen
  Backbone size w/o insert (bp): 5137
  Vector type: Mammalian Expression
  Selectable markers: Hygromycin
Growth in bacteria
  Bacterial resistance: Ampicillin, 100 μg/mL
  Growth temperature: 37°C
  Growth strain: DH5alpha
  Copy number: High Copy
Gene/Insert
  Gene/Insert name: DNAJA2 (alt name: DNJ3, mDj3, HIRIP4)
  Species: H. sapiens (human)
  Insert size (bp): 1964
  Entrez Gene: DNAJA2 (a.k.a. CPR3, DJ3, DJA2, DNAJ, DNJ3, HIRIP4, PRO3015, RDJ2)
  Tag / fusion protein: GFP (N terminal on insert)
  Cloning method: Restriction Enzyme; 5′ cloning site BamHI (not destroyed); 3′ cloning site NotI (not destroyed)
  Sequencing primers: 5′ LNCX; 3′ BGH-rev
Terms and licenses: Academic/Nonprofit Terms; Industry Terms: Not Available to Industry
Depositor comments: Part of the HSP40 gene family Disclaimer: For cloning the various HSP genes, the Stratagene reference RNA for cDNA synthesis was used and genes were amplified from this mixture that originates from 10 different cell lines from different somatic origin and ultimately coming from 10 different individuals. This strategy was used to maximize the chance for the presence of individual HSP transcripts. Users must be aware that this mixture thus represents 20 complete haploid genomes, meaning that for each individual gene there might be polymorphisms that could potentially have functional consequences. The library was sequence verified only for the presence of the correct gene.
How to cite: pcDNA5/FRT/TO GFP DNAJA2 was a gift from Harm Kampinga (Addgene plasmid # 19492 ; http://n2t.net/addgene:19492 ; RRID:Addgene_19492)
