>Addgene plasmid #19492 | pcDNA5/FRT/TO GFP DNAJA2 | addgene partial sequence | sequence record 25269 | 19492 with EGFP-C
CTCGGNNTGGACGAGCTGTACAAGGGATCCACCATGGCTAACGTGGCTGACACGAAGCTGTACGACATCC
TGGGCGTCCCGCCCGGCGCCAGCGAGAACGAGCTGAAGAAGGCATACAGAAAGTTAGCCAAGGAATATCA
TCCTGATAAGAATCCAAATGCAGGAGACAAATTTAAAGAAATAAGTTTTGCATATGAAGTACTATCAAAT
CCTGAGAAGCGTGAGTTATATGACAGATACGGAGAGCAAGGTCTTCGGGAAGGCAGCGGCGGAGGTGGTG
GCATGGATGATATTTTCTCTCACATTTTTGGTGGGGGATTGTTCGGCTTCATGGGCAATCAGAGTAGAAG
TCGAAATGGCAGAAGAAGAGGAGAGGACATGATGCATCCACTCAAAGTATCTTTAGAAGATCTGTATAAT
GGCAAGACAACCAAACTACAACTTAGCAAGAATGTGCTCTGTAGTGCATGCAGTGGCCAAGGCGGAAAGT
CTGGAGCTGTCCAAAAGTGTAGTGCTTGTCGAGGTCGAGGTGTGCGCATCATGATCAGACAGCTGGCTCC
AGGGATGGTACAACAGATGCAGTCTGTGTGCTNNNNNNNNNNNGAANNNNNNNNNNNNNNTANNGAAAAA
GACCNCTGTAAAAATGTGAAGGGAANAAGGNGATTAAAGAAGTCAAGATTCTTGAAGTCCACGTAGACAA
ANGCATGAAACNTGGACAGAGA
